>Addgene plasmid #85789 | pSLI-2xFKBP-GFP(1463000) | depositor full sequence | sequence record 166704 | pSLI-2xFKBP-GFP(1463000) sequence 8096 bps
GGATATGGCAGCTTAATGTTCGTTTTTCTTATTTATATATTTATACCAATTGATTGTATTTATAACTGTA
AAAATGTGTATGTTGTGTGCATATTTTTTTTTGTGCATGCACATGCATGTAAATAGCTAAAATTATGAAC
ATTTTATTTTTTGTTCAGAAAAAAAAAACTTTACACACATAAAATGGCTAGTATGAATAGCCATATTTTA
TATAAATTAAATCCTATGAATTTATGACCATATTAAAAATTTAGATATTTATGGAACATAATATGTTTGA
AACAATAAGACAAAATTATTATTATTATTATTATTTTTACTGTTATAATTATGTGTCTCCTTCAATGATT
CATAAATAGTTGGACTTGATTTTTAAAATGTTTATAATATGATTAGCATAGTTAAATAAAAAAAGTTGAA
AAATTAAAAAAAAACATATAAACACAAATGATGGTTTTTCCTTCAATTTCGATATCAATTTATAGAAACA
AAATATATACTTGTATAATTTTATTTTTTTATATAAATCATTACATATATAATTATACAATATTTTTTCT
AAGAGATAATTATATATTAATATATATAAAAAAAGGTGTTTTTTTTTTTTTTTTTTATTTTTATTTTTAT
TTTATGGTAATATTTTATTTTCCTTATTTTATAAATTATATTAGTTTATATGTGATTAATTTTATATATT
ATCAATTTATATATTTTTAAATGCTTACTTAATTATCTTTTTTTTTTTTTTTTTTTTTTTTTCCCCTCTT
TTTATATTAATTTATTTTTGAAAAAATTGATATATATATATATATATAATATATATATATACATGTAGTA
GTATTAAACAATGTATAATATATATAAATAATATATTTATATATTTCATTTCAATTTTAATTTTTTTTGG
TTTTTTTTTTTTTTCTTTTTGTCATATTTAAAAAAAATTATATTCATATAAGTTATGCATTTTTTATAAA
CATTATTCAATATATGTATAATATAATATATATATATATATTAATGTATTATTCCAATGTGCATGATAAA
AGAAAAAAATAATATTTATAAAAAAAAAGAAAAATAAAACAAAAAAAGAAAAAAAAAAAAAAAAAAAAAA
AAATACAAAAATAAATAATATAATTTATAATTATATATTCTTGTCACAATAAAAATATATATATATATAT
ATATATTTATAATATGTATATTTTAAACTAGAAAAGGAATAACTAATATTTTATTTATTATCATTCAAGA
TTTATATTTTATAATAATAAATACCTAATAGAAATATATCAGGATCCATGCATGGTTCGCTAAACTGCAT
CGTCGCTGTGTCCCAGAACATGGGCATCGGCAAGAACGGGGACTACCCCTGGCCACCGCTCAGGAACGAA
TTTAGATATTTCCAGAGAATGACCACAACCTCTTCAGTAGAAGGTAAACAGAATCTGGTGATTATGGGTA
AGAAGACCTGGTTCTCCATTCCTGAGAAGAATCGACCTTTAAAGGGTAGAATTAATTTAGTTCTCAGCAG
AGAACTCAAGGAACCTCCACAAGGAGCTCATTTTCTTTCCAGAAGTCTAGATGATGCCTTAAAACTTACT
GAACAACCAGAATTAGCAAATAAAGTAGACATGGTCTGGATAGTTGGTGGCAGTTCTGTTTATAAGGAAG
CCATGAATCACCCAGGCCATCTTAAACTATTTGTGACAAGGATCATGCAAGACTTTGAAAGTGACACGTT
TTTTCCAGAAATTGATTTGGAGAAATATAAACTTCTGCCAGAATACCCAGGTGTTCTCTCTGATGTCCAG
GAGGAGAAAGGCATTAAGTACAAATTTGAAGTATATGAGAAGAATGATTAAGCTTATTTAATAATAGATT
AAAAATATTATAAAAATAAAAACATAAACACAGAAATTACAAAAAAAATACATATGAATTTTTTTTTTGT
AATCTTCCTTATAAATATAGAATAATGAATCATATAAAACATATCATTATTCATTTATTTACATTTAAAA
TTATTGTTTCAGTATCTTTAATTTATTATGTATATATAAAAATAACTTACAATTTTATTAATAAACAATA
TATGTTTATTAATTCATGTTTTGTAATTTATGGGATAGCGATTTTTTTTACTGTCTGTATTTTTCTTTTT
TAATTATGTTTTAATTGTATTTTATTTTTATTATTGTTCTTTTTATAGTATTATTTTAAAACAAAATGTA
TTTTCTAAGAACTTATAATAATAATAAATATAAATTTTAATAAAAATTATATTTATCTTTTACAATATGA
ACATAAAGTACAACATTAATATATAGCTTTTAATATTTTTATTCCTAATCATGTAAATCTTAAATTTTTC
TTTTTAAACATATGTTAAATATTTATTTCTCATTATATATAAGAACATATTTATTAAATCTAGAATTCTA
TAGTGAGTCGTATTACAATTCACTGGCCGTCGTTTTACAACGTCGTGACTGGGAAAACCCTGGCGTTACC
CAACTTAATCGCCTTGCAGCACATCCCCCTTTCGCCAGCTGGCGTAATAGCGAAGAGGCCCGCACCGATC
GCCCTTCCCAACAGTTGCGCAGCCTGAATGGCGAATGGCGCCTGATGCGGTATTTTCTCCTTACGCATCT
GTGCGGTATTTCACACCGCATATGGTGCACTCTCAGTACAATCTGCTCTGATGCCGCATAGTTAAGCCAG
CCCCGACACCCGCCAACACCCGCTGACGCGCCCTGACGGGCTTGTCTGCTCCCGGCATCCGCTTACAGAC
AAGCTGTGACCGTCTCCGGGAGCTGCATGTGTCAGAGGTTTTCACCGTCATCACCGAAACGCGCGAGACG
AAAGGGCCTCGTGATACGCCTATTTTTATAGGTTAATGTCATGATAATAATGGTTTCTTAGACGTCAGGT
GGCACTTTTCGGGGAAATGTGCGCGGAACCCCTATTTGTTTATTTTTCTAAATACATTCAAATATGTATC
CGCTCATGAGACAATAACCCTGATAAATGCTTCAATAATATTGAAAAAGGAAGAGTATGAGTATTCAACA
TTTCCGTGTCGCCCTTATTCCCTTTTTTGCGGCATTTTGCCTTCCTGTTTTTGCTCACCCAGAAACGCTG
GTGAAAGTAAAAGATGCTGAAGATCAGTTGGGTGCACGAGTGGGTTACATCGAACTGGATCTCAACAGCG
GTAAGATCCTTGAGAGTTTTCGCCCCGAAGAACGTTTTCCAATGATGAGCACTTTTAAAGTTCTGCTATG
TGGCGCGGTATTATCCCGTATTGACGCCGGGCAAGAGCAACTCGGTCGCCGCATACACTATTCTCAGAAT
GACTTGGTTGAGTACTCACCAGTCACAGAAAAGCATCTTACGGATGGCATGACAGTAAGAGAATTATGCA
GTGCTGCCATAACCATGAGTGATAACACTGCGGCCAACTTACTTCTGACAACGATCGGAGGACCGAAGGA
GCTAACCGCTTTTTTGCACAACATGGGGGATCATGTAACTCGCCTTGATCGTTGGGAACCGGAGCTGAAT
GAAGCCATACCAAACGACGAGCGTGACACCACGATGCCTGTAGCAATGCCAACAACGTTGCGCAAACTAT
TAACTGGCGAACTACTTACTCTAGCTTCCCGGCAACAATTAATAGACTGGATGGAGGCGGATAAAGTTGC
AGGACCACTTCTGCGCTCGGCCCTTCCGGCTGGCTGGTTTATTGCTGATAAATCTGGAGCCGGTGAGCGT
GGGTCTCGCGGTATCATTGCAGCACTGGGGCCAGATGGTAAGCCCTCCCGTATCGTAGTTATCTACACGA
CGGGGAGTCAGGCAACTATGGATGAACGAAATAGACAGATCGCTGAGATAGGTGCCTCACTGATTAAGCA
TTGGTAACTGTCAGACCAAGTTTACTCATATATACTTTAGATTGATTTAAAACTTCATTTTTAATTTAAA
AGGATCTAGGTGAAGATCCTTTTTGATAATCTCATGACCAAAATCCCTTAACGTGAGTTTTCGTTCCACT
GAGCGTCAGACCCCGTAGAAAAGATCAAAGGATCTTCTTGAGATCCTTTTTTTCTGCGCGTAATCTGCTG
CTTGCAAACAAAAAAACCACCGCTACCAGCGGTGGTTTGTTTGCCGGATCAAGAGCTACCAACTCTTTTT
CCGAAGGTAACTGGCTTCAGCAGAGCGCAGATACCAAATACTGTCCTTCTAGTGTAGCCGTAGTTAGGCC
ACCACTTCAAGAACTCTGTAGCACCGCCTACATACCTCGCTCTGCTAATCCTGTTACCAGTGGCTGCTGC
CAGTGGCGATAAGTCGTGTCTTACCGGGTTGGACTCAAGACGATAGTTACCGGATAAGGCGCAGCGGTCG
GGCTGAACGGGGGGTTCGTGCACACAGCCCAGCTTGGAGCGAACGACCTACACCGAACTGAGATACCTAC
AGCGTGAGCTATGAGAAAGCGCCACGCTTCCCGAAGGGAGAAAGGCGGACAGGTATCCGGTAAGCGGCAG
GGTCGGAACAGGAGAGCGCACGAGGGAGCTTCCAGGGGGAAACGCCTGGTATCTTTATAGTCCTGTCGGG
TTTCGCCACCTCTGACTTGAGCGTCGATTTTTGTGATGCTCGTCAGGGGGGCGGAGCCTATCGAAAAACG
CCAGCAACGCGGCCTTTTTACGGTTCCTGGCCTTTTGCTGGCCTTTTGCTCACATGTTCTTTCCTGCGTT
ATCCCCTGATTCTGTGGATAACCGTATTACCGCCTTTGAGTGAGCTGATACCGCTCGCCGCAGCCGAACG
ACCGAGCGCAGCGAGTCAGTGAGCGAGGAAGCGGAAGAGCGCCCAATACGCAAACCGCCTCTCCCCGCGC
GTTGGCCGATTCATTAATGCAGCTGGCACGACAGGTTTCCCGACTGGAAAGCGGGCAGTGAGCGCAACGC
AATTAATGTGAGTTAGCTCACTCATTAGGCACCCCAGGCTTTACACTTTATGCTTCCGGCTCGTATGTTG
TGTGGAATTGTGAGCGGATAACAATTTCACACAGGAAACAGCTATGACCATGATTACGCCAAGCTATTTA
GGTGACACTATAGAATACTCGCGGCCGCTAAGGTATATGTTGTTTAACGGTTGCTTCAAGAATGCAACAA
ATAAATGAAAGTACTTGTTTTAAAGTTATATTAGAATTATCAAATTTAAAAGATAAATTAAATGAATTTA
ATATAAGACAAATTGAAATGGATGTTTTTGTTACCTTAGCTCATTCAGGTTTTTGTTTCGAAAAAATTAT
TACACCTGTGAATGAATTAAATCAAATAATGAAATTTCTAGAAACATATGAAAATTTTTTTGATAATAAT
TTTAATACATTTAAATCTTCAAGTAATTTAATGCTAAAAATTATTTATTGTATGGTTCCAGTTTTTAATA
TGAATATTTATAATTATTCTATTGTTAATTATGCTTTAAGGTTATTTATTCAAGATAATGATAAATATGA
ATTCATTTTTGAAAAATTAAAACAAAATTATCAAGATAAAGAAATTATACATATTTCCAATTTTCAAAAT
CATATGCATAATATTATTAATGCTTTCAAAAATACTTCTATCTTTTCAGCAAAGGATTCTATTTTAAATA
ATCAGCTAGATGTTCAATTGTTTGAAGAGATAAACAAAAAAATTGAAGCATATTATGAACAAAAACATAA
AACACCTAGGTCAGGATTGAGATCAAGATCTGCTGCTGCTGGTGCTGGTGGTGCTGCTAGAGCTGCTCTG
CAGAGAGGAGTACAAGTTGAAACAATATCACCAGGAGATGGTCGTACATTTCCAAAAAGAGGTCAAACTT
GTGTTGTACATTATACTGGAATGCTTGAAGATGGAAAGAAATTTGATTCATCTCGTGATAGAAATAAACC
ATTTAAATTTATGCTAGGTAAACAAGAAGTAATACGAGGTTGGGAAGAAGGAGTTGCTCAAATGAGTGTA
GGTCAAAGAGCAAAACTTACTATATCTCCAGATTATGCTTATGGTGCAACTGGACATCCAGGTATAATTC
CACCTCATGCAACTCTTGTATTTGATGTGGAGCTTCTAAAACTAGAAACTAGAGGTGTTCAGGTTGAAAC
AATTTCACCTGGAGATGGCAGAACCTTTCCTAAAAGAGGACAGACTTGCGTAGTTCATTATACAGGCATG
CTAGAGGATGGTAAGAAATTTGATTCTAGTCGAGATAGAAATAAGCCATTCAAGTTTATGCTAGGTAAAC
AGGAAGTAATAAGAGGTTGGGAAGAGGGTGTAGCACAGATGTCAGTTGGACAAAGAGCAAAGTTAACAAT
ATCACCAGATTATGCATACGGTGCAACAGGCCATCCTGGCATCATCCCTCCACATGCAACTTTAGTATTC
GACGTTGAATTGTTAAAGTTAGAGACAACGCGTGCTAGAGGTGCTGCTGCTGGTGCTGGAGGTGCAGGTA
GACGTACGATGAGTAAAGGAGAAGAACTTTTCACTGGAGTTGTCCCAATTCTTGTTGAATTAGATGGTGA
TGTTAATGGGCACAAATTTTCTGTCAGTGGAGAGGGTGAAGGTGATGCAACATACGGAAAACTTACCCTT
AAATTTATTTGCACTACTGGAAAACTACCTGTTCCATGGCCAACACTTGTCACTACTTTCGCGTATGGTC
TTCAATGCTTTGCGAGATACCCAGATCATATGAAACAGCATGACTTTTTCAAGAGTGCCATGCCCGAAGG
TTATGTACAGGAAAGAACTATATTTTTCAAAGATGACGGGAACTACAAGACACGTGCTGAAGTCAAGTTT
GAAGGTGATACCCTTGTTAATAGAATCGAGTTAAAAGGTATTGATTTTAAAGAAGATGGAAACATTCTTG
GACACAAATTGGAATACAACTATAACTCACACAATGTATACATCATGGCAGACAAACAAAAGAATGGAAT
CAAAGTTAACTTCAAAATTAGACACAACATTGAAGATGGAAGCGTTCAACTAGCAGACCATTATCAACAA
AATACTCCAATTGGCGATGGCCCTGTCCTTTTACCAGACAACCATTACCTGTCCACACAATCTGCCCTTT
CGAAAGATCCCAACGAAAAGAGAGACCACATGGTCCTTCTTGAGTTTGTAACAGCTGCTGGGATTACACA
TGGCATGGATGAGCTCTACAAAGTCGACGGAGAAGGAAGAGGAAGTTTATTAACATGTGGAGATGTAGAA
GAAAATCCAGGACCAATGATTGAACAAGATGGATTGCACGCAGGTTCTCCGGCCGCTTGGGTGGAGAGGC
TATTCGGCTATGACTGGGCACAACAGACAATCGGCTGCTCTGATGCCGCCGTGTTCCGGCTGTCAGCGCA
GGGGCGCCCGGTTCTTTTTGTCAAGACCGACCTGTCCGGTGCCCTGAATGAACTGCAGGACGAGGCAGCG
CGGCTATCGTGGCTGGCCACGACGGGCGTTCCTTGCGCAGCTGTGCTCGACGTTGTCACTGAAGCGGGAA
GGGACTGGCTGCTATTGGGCGAAGTGCCGGGGCAGGATCTCCTGTCATCTCACCTTGCTCCTGCCGAGAA
AGTATCCATCATGGCTGATGCAATGCGGCGGCTGCATACGCTTGATCCGGCTACCTGCCCATTCGACCAC
CAAGCGAAACATCGCATCGAGCGAGCACGTACTCGGATGGAAGCCGGTCTTGTCGATCAGGATGATCTGG
ACGAAGAGCATCAGGGGCTCGCGCCAGCCGAACTGTTCGCCAGGCTCAAGGCGCGCATGCCCGACGGCGA
GGATCTCGTCGTGACCCATGGCGATGCCTGCTTGCCGAATATCATGGTGGAAAATGGCCGCTTTTCTGGA
TTCATCGACTGTGGCCGGCTGGGTGTGGCGGACCGCTATCAGGACATAGCGTTGGCTACCCGTGATATTG
CTGAAGAGCTTGGCGGCGAATGGGCTGACCGCTTCCTCGTGCTTTACGGTATCGCCGCTCCCGATTCGCA
GCGCATCGCCTTCTATCGCCTTCTTGACGAGTTCTTCTAACTCGAG
Features (pLannotate 1.2.2; 22 found; start..end, strand, type, name):
    589..605     -  promoter       CeU6 promoter (fragment): promoter for the C. elegans R07E5.16 U6 snRNA gene (Dickinson et al., 2013)
    797..817     -  promoter       LEU2 promoter (fragment): S. cerevisiae LEU2
   1005..1022    -  promoter       LEU2 promoter (fragment): S. cerevisiae LEU2
   1091..1113    -  promoter       URA3 promoter (fragment): S. cerevisiae URA3
   1173..1190    -  promoter       LEU2 promoter (fragment): S. cerevisiae LEU2
   1308..1868    +  CDS            DHFR: DYR_HUMAN - Experimental evidence at protein level: Swiss-Prot protein existence level 1. Key enzyme in folate metabolism. Contributes to the de novo mitochondrial thymidylate biosynthesis pathway. Catalyzes an essential reaction for de novo glycine and purine synthesis, and for DNA precursor synthesis. Binds its own mRNA and that of DHFR2. From Homo sapiens (Human).
   2448..2465    -  promoter       T7 promoter (fragment): promoter for bacteriophage T7 RNA polymerase
   2468..2625    +  CDS            lacZα (fragment): LacZα fragment of β-galactosidase; lacZ fragment
   2631..2730    -  misc_feature   bom (fragment): basis of mobility region from pBR322
   2832..2867    -  CDS            rop (fragment): Rop protein, which maintains plasmids at low copy number; rop
   2962..3066    +  promoter       AmpR promoter: bla
   3067..3927    +  CDS            AmpR: β-lactamase; bla; confers resistance to ampicillin, carbenicillin, and related antibiotics
   4098..4686    +  rep_origin     ori: high-copy-number ColE1/pMB1/pBR322/pUC origin of replication
   4869..4961    +  CDS            lacI (fragment): lac repressor; lacI; The lac repressor binds to the lac operator to inhibit transcription in E. coli. This inhibition can be relieved by adding lactose or isopropyl-β-D-thiogalactopyranoside (IPTG).
   4974..4995    +  protein_bind   CAP binding site: CAP binding activates transcription in the presence of cAMP. E. coli catabolite activator protein
   5010..5040    +  promoter       lac promoter: promoter for the E. coli lac operon
   5048..5064    +  protein_bind   lac operator: The lac repressor binds to the lac operator to inhibit transcription in E. coli. This inhibition can be relieved by adding lactose or isopropyl-β-D-thiogalactopyranoside (IPTG). lac repressor encoded by lacI
   5106..5124    +  promoter       SP6 promoter: promoter for bacteriophage SP6 RNA polymerase
   5808..6125    +  CDS            fkbp4 (fragment): FKBP4_DICDI - Experimental evidence at protein level: Swiss-Prot protein existence level 1. PPIase that acts as a histone chaperone. Histone proline isomerase that increases the rate of cis-trans isomerization at prolines on the histone H3 N-terminal tail. Proline isomerization influences H3 methylation thereby regulating gene expression. From Dictyostelium discoideum (Slime mold).
   6144..6464    +  CDS            FKBP1A: FKB1A_HUMAN - Also known as FKBP1, FKBP12. Experimental evidence at protein level: Swiss-Prot protein existence level 1. Keeps in an inactive conformation TGFBR1, the TGF-beta type I serine/threonine kinase receptor, preventing TGF-beta receptor activation in absence of ligand. Recruits SMAD7 to ACVR1B which prevents the association of SMAD2 and SMAD3 with the activin receptor complex, thereby blocking the activin signal. May modulate the RYR1 calcium channel activity. PPIases accelerate the folding of proteins. It catalyzes the cis-trans isomerization of proline imidic peptide bonds in oligop
   6519..7232    +  CDS            GFPmut2: GFPmut2 is a basic (constitutively fluorescent) green fluorescent protein published in 1996, derived from Aequorea victoria. It is reported to be a very rapidly-maturing weak dimer.
   7296..8087    +  CDS            neo: KKA2_KLEPN - Also known as kan, nptII. Experimental evidence at protein level: Swiss-Prot protein existence level 1. Resistance to kanamycin, neomycin, paromomycin, ribostamycin, butirosin and gentamicin B. From Klebsiella pneumoniae.
