[The description below was written by a language model from this plasmid's Addgene catalogue record and pLannotate feature annotations shown in this document.]
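Description:
pSLI-2xFKBP-GFP(1463000) is a pGEM-based integration plasmid for Plasmodium falciparum, designed to tag an endogenous gene by selection-linked integration (SLI). In E. coli it is maintained through a high-copy ColE1/pUC-type origin and selected with ampicillin via the bla gene. Remnants of the cloning backbone (lac promoter/operator, lacZα fragment, SP6 and partial T7 promoters) are also annotated. For the parasite, a human DHFR coding sequence serves as the selectable marker for carrying the plasmid. The record does not name the promoter driving it. The short yeast and C. elegans promoter "fragments" annotated upstream of DHFR are most likely spurious matches to AT-rich sequence rather than functional parts.

The payload, cloned between NotI and AvrII, is a targeting region from the P. falciparum gene PF3D7_1463000 (written slightly differently in the insert field), which carries no promoter of its own. The feature table does not annotate it, but it presumably occupies the unannotated stretch between the SP6 promoter and the first FKBP. It is followed in frame by two FKBP domains (one was labelled by the annotation tool as a Dictyostelium homologue), GFP (annotated as GFPmut2), a 2A skip peptide (named in the catalogue entry but not annotated) and the neomycin resistance gene.

Because the cassette is promoterless, the neomycin marker is produced only after single-crossover recombination places it under the endogenous promoter, which allows drug selection for integrants. The 2A peptide separates the marker from the tagged protein. The resulting fusion can be localised by GFP fluorescence. The FKBP domains are dimerisation handles, typically used for ligand-induced mislocalisation of the target protein in functional studies, although the record states only the tagging purpose.
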