Addgene plasmid #85789: pSLI-2xFKBP-GFP(1463000)
Purpose: P. falciparum integration plasmid to fuse endogenous genes with tags using SLI
Depositing lab: Tobias Spielmann. Depositing organization: Bernhard-Nocht-Institut fuer Tropenmedizin. Publication: A genetic system to study Plasmodium falciparum protein function. Birnbaum J, Flemming S, Reichard N, Soares AB, Mesen-Ramirez P, Jonscher E, Bergmann B, Spielmann T. Nat Methods. 2017 Mar 13. doi: 10.1038/nmeth.4223. PubMed 28288121.
Backbone
  Vector backbone: pGEM
  Vector type: P. falciparum integration
  Selectable markers: human DHFR
Growth in bacteria
  Bacterial resistance: Ampicillin, 100 μg/mL
  Growth temperature: 37°C
  Growth strain: DH5alpha
  Copy number: Unknown
Gene/Insert
  Gene/Insert name: PF3D7146300 targeting region, 2xFKBP-GFP-2TA-Neo-R
  Species: P. falciparum
  Promoter: none
  Tag / fusion protein: 2xFKBP, GFP
  Cloning method: Restriction Enzyme; 5′ cloning site NotI (unknown if destroyed); 3′ cloning site AvrII (unknown if destroyed)
  Sequencing primers: 5′ pARLfw; 3′ GFP-85rv
Terms and licenses: Academic/Nonprofit Terms; Industry Terms: Not Available to Industry
How to cite: pSLI-2xFKBP-GFP(1463000) was a gift from Tobias Spielmann (Addgene plasmid # 85789 ; http://n2t.net/addgene:85789 ; RRID:Addgene_85789)
