>Addgene plasmid #85789 | pSLI-2xFKBP-GFP(1463000) | addgene partial sequence | sequence record 172843 | Addgene Partial NGS Result
ATATGTATATTTTAAACTAGAAAAGGAATAACTAATATTTTATTTATTATCATTCAAGATTTATATTTTA
TAATAATAAATACCTAATAGAAATATATCAGGATCCATGCATGGTTCGCTAAACTGCATCGTTGCTGTGT
CCCAGAACATGGGCATCGGCAAGAACGGGGACTACCCCTGGCCACCGCTCAGGAACGAATTTAGATATTT
CCAGAGAATGACCACAACCTCTTCAGTAGAAGGTAAACAGAATCTGGTGATTATGGGTAAGAAGACCTGG
TTCTCCATTCCTGAGAAGAATCGACCTTTAAAGGGTAGAATTAATTTAGTTCTCAGCAGAGAACTCAAGG
AACCTCCACAAGGAGCTCATTTTCTTTCCAGAAGTCTAGATGATGCCTTAAAACTTACTGAACAACCAGA
ATTAGCAAATAAAGTAGACATGGTCTGGATAGTTGGTGGCAGTTCTGTTTATAAGGAAGCCATGAATCAC
CCAGGCCATCTTAAACTATTTGTGACAAGGATCATGCAAGACTTTGAAAGTGACACGTTTTTTCCAGAAA
TTGATTTGGAGAAATATAAACTTCTGCCAGAATACCCAGGTGTTCTCTCTGATGTCCAGGAGGAGAAAGG
CATTAAGTACAAATTTGAAGTATATGAGAAGAATGATTAAGCTTATTTAATAATAGATTAAAAATATTAT
AAAAATAAAAACATAAACACAGAAATTACAAAAAAAATACATATGAATTTTTTTTTGTAATCTTCCTTAT
AAATATAGAATAATGAATCATATAAAACATATCATTATTCATTTATTTACATTTAAAATTATTGTTTCAG
TATCTTTAATTTATTATGTATATATAAAAATAACTTACAATTTTATTAATAAGCAATATATGTTTATTAA
TTCATGTTTTGTAATTTATGGGATAGCGATTTTTTTTACTGTCTGTATTTTTCTTTTTTAATTATGTTTT
AATTGTATTTTATTTTTATTATTGTTCTTTTTATAGTATTATTTTAAAACAAAATGTATTTTCTAAGAAC
TTATAATAATAATAAATATAAATTTTAATAAAAATTATATTTATCTTTTACAATATGAACATAAAGTACA
ACATTAATATATAGCTTTTAATATTTTTATTCCTAATCATGTAAATCTTAAATTTTTCTTTTTAAACATA
TGTTAAATATTTATTTCTCATTATATATAAGAACATATTTATTAAATCTAGAATTCGCCCTATAGTGAGT
CGTATTACAATTCACTGGCCGTCGTTTTACAACGTCGTGACTGGGAAAACCCTGGCGTTACCCAACTTAA
TCGCCTTGCAGCACATCCCCCTTTCGCCAGCTGGCGTAATAGCGAAGAGGCCCGCACCGATCGCCCTTCC
CAACAGTTGCGCAGCCTGAATGGCGAATGGCGCCTGATGCGGTATTTTCTCCTTACGCATCTGTGCGGTA
TTTCACACCGCATATGGTGCACTCTCAGTACAATCTGCTCTGATGCCGCATAGTTAAGCCAGCCCCGACA
CCCGCCAACACCCGCTGACGCGCCCTGACGGGCTTGTCTGCTCCCGGCATCCGCTTACAGACAAGCTGTG
ACCGTCTCCGGGAGCTGCATGTGTCAGAGGTTTTCACCGTCATCACCGAAACGCGCGAGACGAAAGGGCC
TCGTGATACGCCTATTTTTATAGGTTAATGTCATGATAATAATGGTTTCTTAGACGTCAGGTGGCACTTT
TCGGGGAAATGTGCGCGGAACCCCTATTTGTTTATTTTTCTAAATACATTCAAATATGTATCCGCTCATG
AGACAATAACCCTGATAAATGCTTCAATAATATTGAAAAAGGAAGAGTATGAGTATTCAACATTTCCGTG
TCGCCCTTATTCCCTTTTTTGCGGCATTTTGCCTTCCTGTTTTTGCTCACCCAGAAACGCTGGTGAAAGT
AAAAGATGCTGAAGATCAGTTGGGTGCACGAGTGGGTTACATCGAACTGGATCTCAACAGCGGTAAGATC
CTTGAGAGTTTTCGCCCCGAAGAACGTTTTCCAATGATGAGCACTTTTAAAGTTCTGCTATGTGGCGCGG
TATTATCCCGTATTGACGCCGGGCAAGAGCAACTCGGTCGCCGCATACACTATTCTCAGAATGACTTGGT
TGAGTACTCACCAGTCACAGAAAAGCATCTTACGGATGGCATGACAGTAAGAGAATTATGCAGTGCTGCC
ATAACCATGAGTGATAACACTGCGGCCAACTTACTTCTGACAACGATCGGAGGACCGAAGGAGCTAACCG
CTTTTTTGCACAACATGGGGGATCATGTAACTCGCCTTGATCGTTGGGAACCGGAGCTGAATGAAGCCAT
ACCAAACGACGAGCGTGACACCACGATGCCTGTAGCAATGGCAACAACGTTGCGCAAACTATTAACTGGC
GAACTACTTACTCTAGCTTCCCGGCAACAATTAATAGACTGGATGGAGGCGGATAAAGTTGCAGGACCAC
TTCTGCGCTCGGCCCTTCCGGCTGGCTGGTTTATTGCTGATAAATCTGGAGCCGGTGAGCGTGGGTCTCG
CGGTATCATTGCAGCACTGGGGCCAGATGGTAAGCCCTCCCGTATCGTAGTTATCTACACGACGGGGAGT
CAGGCAACTATGGATGAACGAAATAGACAGATCGCTGAGATAGGTGCCTCACTGATTAAGCATTGGTAAC
TGTCAGACCAAGTTTACTCATATATACTTTAGATTGATTTAAAACTTCATTTTTAATTTAAAAGGATCTA
GGTGAAGATCCTTTTTGATAATCTCATGACCAAAATCCCTTAACGTGAGTTTTCGTTCCACTGAGCGTCA
GACCCCGTAGAAAAGATCAAAGGATCTTCTTGAGATCCTTTTTTTCTGCGCGTAATCTGCTGCTTGCAAA
CAAAAAAACCACCGCTACCAGCGGTGGTTTGTTTGCCGGATCAAGAGCTACCAACTCTTTTTCCGAAGGT
AACTGGCTTCAGCAGAGCGCAGATACCAAATACTGTTCTTCTAGTGTAGCCGTAGTTAGGCCACCACTTC
AAGAACTCTGTAGCACCGCCTACATACCTCGCTCTGCTAATCCTGTTACCAGTGGCTGCTGCCAGTGGCG
ATAAGTCGTGTCTTACCGGGTTGGACTCAAGACGATAGTTACCGGATAAGGCGCAGCGGTCGGGCTGAAC
GGGGGGTTCGTGCACACAGCCCAGCTTGGAGCGAACGACCTACACCGAACTGAGATACCTACAGCGTGAG
CTATGAGAAAGCGCCACGCTTCCCGAAGGGAGAAAGGCGGACAGGTATCCGGTAAGCGGCAGGGTCGGAA
CAGGAGAGCGCACGAGGGAGCTTCCAGGGGGAAACGCCTGGTATCTTTATAGTCCTGTCGGGTTTCGCCA
CCTCTGACTTGAGCGTCGATTTTTGTGATGCTCGTCAGGGGGGCGGAGCCTATGGAAAAACGCCAGCAAC
GCGGCCTTTTTACGGTTCCTGGCCTTTTGCTGGCCTTTTGCTCACATGTTCTTTCCTGCGTTATCCCCTG
ATTCTGTGGATAACCGTATTACCGCCTTTGAGTGAGCTGATACCGCTCGCCGCAGCCGAACGACCGAGCG
CAGCGAGTCAGTGAGCGAGGAAGCGGAAGAGCGCCCAATACGCAAACCGCCTCTCCCCGCGCGTTGGCCG
ATTCATTAATGCAGCTGGCACGACAGGTTTCCCGACTGGAAAGCGGGCAGTGAGCGCAACGCAATTAATG
TGAGTTAGCTCACTCATTAGGCACCCCAGGCTTTACACTTTATGCTTCCGGCTCGTATGTTGTGTGGAAT
TGTGAGCGGATAACAATTTCACACAGGAAACAGCTATGACCATGATTACGCCAAGCTATTTAGGTGACAC
TATAGAATACTCAAGCTGCGGCCGCTAAGGTATATGTTGTTTAACGGTTGCTTCAAGAATGCAACAAATA
AATGAAAGTACTTGTTTTAAAGTTATATTAGAATTATCAAATTTAAAAGATAAATTAAATGAATTTAATA
TAAGACAAATTGAAATGGATGTTTTTGTTACCTTAGCTCATTCAGGTTTTTGTTTCGAAAAAATTATTAC
ACCTGTGAATGAATTAAATCAAATAATGAAATTTCTAGAAACATATGAAAATTTTTTTGATAATAATTTT
AATACATTTAAATCTTCAAGTAATTTAATGCTAAAAATTATTTATTGTATGGTTCCAGTTTTTAATATGA
ATATTTATAATTATTCTATTGTTAATTATGCTTTAAGGTTATTTATTCAAGATAATGATAAATATGAATT
CATTTTTGAAAAATTAAAACAAAATTATCAAGATAAAGAAATTATACATATTTCCAATTTTCAAAATCAT
ATGCATAATATTATTAATGCTTTCAAAAATACTTCTATCTTTTCAGCAAAGGATTCTATTTTAAATAATC
AGCTAGATGTTCAATTGTTTGAAGAGATAAACAAAAAAATTGAAGCATATTATGAACAAAAACATAAAAC
ACCTAGGTCAGGATTGAGATCAAGATCTGCTGCTGCTGGTGCTGGTGGTGCTGCTAGAGCTGCTCTGCAG
AGAGGAGTACAAGTTGAAACAATATCACCAGGAGATGGTCGTACATTTCCAAAAAGAGGTCAAACTTGTG
TTGTACATTATACTGGAATGCTTGAAGATGGAAAGAAATTTGATTCATCTCGTGATAGAAATAAACCATT
TAAATTTATGCTAGGTAAACAAGAAGTAATACGAGGTTGGGAAGAAGGAGTTGCTCAAATGAGTGTAGGT
CAAAGAGCAAAACTTACTATATCTCCAGATTATGCTTATGGTGCAACTGGACATCCAGGTATAATTCCAC
CTCATGCAACTCTTGTATTTGATGTGGAGCTTCTAAAACTAGAAACTAGAGGTGTTCAGGTTGAAACAAT
TTCACCTGGAGATGGCAGAACCTTTCCTAAAAGAGGACAGACTTGCGTAGTTCATTATACAGGCATGCTA
GAGGATGGTAAGAAATTTGATTCTAGTCGAGATAGAAATAAGCCATTCAAGTTTATGCTAGGTAAACAGG
AAGTAATAAGAGGTTGGGAAGAGGGTGTAGCACAGATGTCAGTTGGACAAAGAGCAAAGTTAACAATATC
ACCAGATTATGCATACGGTGCAACAGGCCATCCTGGCATCATCCCTCCACATGCAACTTTAGTATTCGAC
GTTGAATTGTTAAAGTTAGAGACAACGCGTGCTAGAGGTGCTGCTGCTGGTGCTGGAGGTGCAGGTAGAC
GTACGATGAGTAAAGGAGAAGAACTTTTCACTGGAGTTGTCCCAATTCTTGTTGAATTAGATGGTGATGT
TAATGGGCACAAATTTTCTGTCAGTGGAGAGGGTGAAGGTGATGCAACATACGGAAAACTTACCCTTAAA
TTTATTTGCACTACTGGAAAACTACCTGTTCCATGGCCAACACTTGTCACTACTTTCGCGTATGGTCTTC
AATGCTTTGCGAGATACCCAGATCATATGAAACAGCATGACTTTTTCAAGAGTGCCATGCCCGAAGGTTA
TGTACAGGAAAGAACTATATTTTTCAAAGATGACGGGAACTACAAGACACGTGCTGAAGTCAAGTTTGAA
GGTGATACCCTTGTTAATAGAATCGAGTTAAAAGGTATTGATTTTAAAGAAGATGGAAACATTCTTGGAC
ACAAATTGGAATACAACTATAACTCACACAATGTATACATCATGGCAGACAAACAAAAGAATGGAATCAA
AGTTAACTTCAAAATTAGACACAACATTGAAGATGGAAGCGTTCAACTAGCAGACCATTATCAACAAAAT
ACTCCAATTGGCGATGGCCCTGTCCTTTTACCAGACAACCATTACCTGTCCACACAATCTGCCCTTTCGA
AAGATCCCAACGAAAAGAGAGACCACATGGTCCTTCTTGAGTTTGTAACAGCTGCTGGGATTACACATGG
CATGGATGAGCTCTACAAAGTCGACGGAGAAGGAAGAGGAAGTTTATTAACATGTGGAGATGTAGAAGAA
AATCCAGGACCAATGATTGAACAAGATGGATTGCACGCAGGTTCTCCGGCCGCTTGGGTGGAGAGGCTAT
TCGGCTATGACTGGGCACAACAGACAATCGGCTGCTCTGATGCCGCCGTGTTCCGGCTGTCAGCGCAGGG
GCGCCCGGTTCTTTTTGTCAAGACCGACCTGTCCGGTGCCCTGAATGAACTGCAGGACGAGGCAGCGCGG
CTATCGTGGCTGGCCACGACGGGCGTTCCTTGCGCAGCTGTGCTCGACGTTGTCACTGAAGCGGGAAGGG
ACTGGCTGCTATTGGGCGAAGTGCCGGGGCAGGATCTCCTGTCATCTCACCTTGCTCCTGCCGAGAAAGT
ATCCATCATGGCTGATGCAATGCGGCGGCTGCATACGCTTGATCCGGCTACCTGCCCATTCGACCACCAA
GCGAAACATCGCATCGAGCGAGCACGTACTCGGATGGAAGCCGGTCTTGTCGATCAGGATGATCTGGACG
AAGAGCATCAGGGGCTCGCGCCAGCCGAACTGTTCGCCAGGCTCAAGGCGCGCATGCCCGACGGCGAGGA
TCTCGTCGTGACCCATGGCGATGCCTGCTTGCCGAATATCATGGTGGAAAATGGCCGCTTTTCTGGATTC
ATCGACTGTGGCCGGCTGGGTGTGGCGGACCGCTATCAGGACATAGCGTTGGCTACCCGTGATATTGCTG
AAGAGCTTGGCGGCGAATGGGCTGACCGCTTCCTCGTGCTTTACGGTATCGCCGCTCCCGATTCGCAGCG
CATCGCCTTCTATCGCCTTCTTGACGAGTTCTTCTAACTCGAGGGATATGGCAGCTTAATGTTCGTTTTT
CTTATTTATATATTTATACCAATTGATTGTATTTATAACTGTAAAAATGTGTATGTTGTGTGCATATTTT
TTTTTGTGCATGCACATGCATGTAAATAGCTAAAATTATGAACATTTTATTTTTTGTTCAGAAAAAAAAA
ACTTTACACACATAAAATGGCTAGTATGAATAGCCATATTTTATATAAATTAAATCCTATGAATTTATGA
CCATATTAAAAATTTAGATATTTATGGAACATAATATGTTTGAAACAATAAGACAAAATTATTATTATTA
TTATTATTTTTACTGTTATAATTATGTTGTCTCTTCAATGATTCATAAATAGTTGGACTTGATTTTTAAA
ATGTTTATAATATGATTAGCATAGTTAAATAAAAAAAGTTGAAAAATTAAAAAAAAACATATAAACACAA
ATGATGTTTTTTCCTTCAATTTCGATATCAATTTATAGAAACAAAATATATACTTGTATAATTTTATTTT
TTTATATAAATCATTACATATATAATTATACAATATTTTTTCTAAGAGATAATTATATATTAATAT
